>Addgene plasmid #125811 | pFH46 | addgene full sequence | sequence record 252768 | Addgene NGS Result
GTGGCTCTTCAGTGGACGAAAGGGCCTCGTGATACGCCTATTTTTATAGGTTAATGTCATGATAATAATG
GTTTCTTAGACGTCAGGTGGCACTTTTCGGGGAAATGTGCGCGGAACCCCTATTTGTTTATTTTTCTAAA
TACATTCAAATATGTATCCGCTCATGAGACAATAACCCTGATAAATGCTTCAATAATATTGAAAAAGGAA
GAGTATGCGCTCACGCAACTGGTCCAGAACCTTGACCGAACGCAGCGGTGGTAACGGCGCAGTGGCGGTT
TTCATGGCTTGTTATGACTGTTTTTTTTTGGGGTACAGTCTATGCCTCGGGCATCCAAGCAGCAAGCGCG
TTACGCCGTGGGTCGATGTTTGATGTTATGGAGCAGCAACGATGTTACGCAGCAGGGCAGTCGCCCTAAA
ACAAAGTTAAACATCATGAGGGAAGCGGTGATCGCCGAAGTATCGACTCAACTATCAGAGGTAGTTGGCG
TCATCGAGCGCCATCTCGAACCGACGTTGCTGGCCGTACATTTGTACGGCTCCGCAGTGGATGGCGGCCT
GAAGCCACACAGCGATATTGATTTGCTGGTTACGGTGACCGTAAGGCTTGATGAAACAACGCGGCGAGCT
TTGATCAACGACCTTTTGGAAACTTCGGCTTCCCCTGGAGAGAGCGAGATTCTCCGCGCTGTAGAAGTCA
CCATTGTTGTGCACGACGACATCATTCCGTGGCGTTATCCAGCTAAGCGCGAACTGCAATTTGGAGAATG
GCAGCGCAATGACATTCTTGCAGGTATCTTCGAGCCAGCCACGATCGACATTGATCTGGCTATCTTGCTG
ACAAAAGCAAGAGAACATAGCGTTGCCTTGGTAGGTCCAGCGGCGGAGGAACTCTTTGATCCGGTTCCTG
AACAGGATCTATTTGAGGCGCTAAATGAAACCTTAACGCTATGGAACTCGCCGCCCGACTGGGCTGGCGA
TGAGCGAAATGTAGTGCTTACGTTGTCCCGCATTTGGTACAGCGCAGTAACCGGCAAAATCGCGCCGAAG
GATGTCGCTGCCGACTGGGCAATGGAGCGCCTGCCGGCCCAGTATCAGCCCGTCATACTTGAAGCTAGAC
AGGCTTATCTTGGACAAGAAGAAGATCGCTTGGCCTCGCGCGCAGATCAGTTGGAAGAATTTGTCCATTA
CGTAAAAGGCGAGATCACCAAGGTAGTCGGCAAATAACTGTCAGACCAAGTTTACTCATATATACTTTAG
ATTGATTTAAAACTTCATTTTTAATTTAAAAGGATCTAGGTGAAGATCCTTTTTGATAATCTCATGACCA
AAATCCCTTAACGTGAGTTTTCGTTCCACTGAGCGTCAGACCCCGTAGAAAAGATCAAAGGATCTTCTTG
AGATCCTTTTTTTCTGCGCGTAATCTGCTGCTTGCAAACAAAAAAACCACCGCTACCAGCGGTGGTTTGT
TTGCCGGATCAAGAGCTACCAACTCTTTTTCCGAAGGTAACTGGCTTCAGCAGAGCGCAGATACCAAATA
CTGTTCTTCTAGTGTAGCCGTAGTTAGGCCACCACTTCAAGAACTCTGTAGCACCGCCTACATACCTCGC
TCTGCTAATCCTGTTACCAGTGGCTGCTGCCAGTGGCGATAAGTCGTGTCTTACCGGGTTGGACTCAAGA
CGATAGTTACCGGATAAGGCGCAGCGGTCGGGCTGAACGGGGGGTTCGTGCACACAGCCCAGCTTGGAGC
GAACGACCTACACCGAACTGAGATACCTACAGCGTGAGCTATGAGAAAGCGCCACGCTTCCCGAAGGGAG
AAAGGCGGACAGGTATCCGGTAAGCGGCAGGGTCGGAACAGGAGAGCGCACGAGGGAGCTTCCAGGGGGA
AACGCCTGGTATCTTTATAGTCCTGTCGGGTTTCGCCACCTCTGACTTGAGCGTCGATTTTTGTGATGCT
CGTCAGGGGGGCGGAGCCTATGGAAAAACGCCAGCAACGCGGCCTTTTTACGGTTCCTGGCCTTTTGCTG
GCCTTTTGCTCACATGTTCTTTCCTGCGTTATCCCCTGATTCTGTGGATAACCGTATTACCGCCTTTGAG
TGAGCTGATACCGCTCGCCGCAGCCGAACGACCGAGCGCAGCGAGTCAGTGAGCGAGGAAGCGGAAGAGC
GCCCAATACGCAAACCGCCTCTCCCCGCGCGTTGGCCGATTCATTAATCACTCTGTGGTCTCAAATGAGC
ATCTACCAGGAGTTCGTCAACAAGTATTCACTGAGTAAGACACTGCGGTTCGAGCTGATCCCACAGGGCA
AGACACTGGAGAACATCAAGGCCCGAGGCCTGATTCTGGACGATGAGAAGCGGGCAAAAGACTATAAGAA
AGCCAAGCAGATCATTGATAAATACCACCAGTTCTTTATCGAGGAAATTCTGAGCTCCGTGTGCATCAGT
GAGGATCTGCTGCAGAATTACTCAGACGTGTACTTCAAGCTGAAGAAGAGCGACGATGACAACCTGCAGA
AGGACTTCAAGTCCGCCAAGGACACCATCAAGAAACAGATTAGCGAGTACATCAAGGACTCCGAAAAGTT
TAAAAATCTGTTCAACCAGAATCTGATCGATGCTAAGAAAGGCCAGGAGTCCGACCTGATCCTGTGGCTG
AAACAGTCTAAGGACAATGGGATTGAACTGTTCAAGGCTAACTCCGATATCACTGATATTGACGAGGCAC
TGGAAATCATCAAGAGCTTCAAGGGATGGACCACATACTTTAAAGGCTTCCACGAGAACCGCAAGAACGT
GTACTCCAGCAACGACATTCCTACCTCCATCATCTACCGAATCGTCGATGACAATCTGCCAAAGTTCCTG
GAGAACAAGGCCAAATATGAATCTCTGAAGGACAAAGCTCCCGAGGCAATTAATTACGAACAGATCAAGA
AAGATCTGGCTGAGGAACTGACATTCGATATCGACTATAAGACTAGCGAGGTGAACCAGAGGGTCTTTTC
CCTGGACGAGGTGTTTGAAATCGCCAATTTCAACAATTACCTGAACCAGTCCGGCATTACTAAATTCAAT
ACCATCATTGGCGGGAAGTTTGTGAACGGGGAGAATACCAAGCGCAAGGGAATTAACGAATACATCAATC
TGTATAGCCAGCAGATCAACGACAAAACTCTGAAGAAATACAAGATGTCTGTGCTGTTCAAACAGATCCT
GAGTGATACCGAGTCCAAGTCTTTTGTCATTGATAAACTGGAAGATGACTCAGACGTGGTCACTACCATG
CAGAGCTTTTATGAGCAGATCGCCGCTTTCAAGACAGTGGAGGAAAAATCTATTAAGGAAACTCTGAGTC
TGCTGTTCGATGACCTGAAAGCCCAGAAGCTGGACCTGAGTAAGATCTACTTCAAAAACGATAAGAGTCT
GACAGACCTGTCACAGCAGGTGTTTGATGACTATTCCGTGATTGGGACCGCCGTCCTGGAGTACATTACA
CAGCAGATCGCTCCAAAGAACCTGGATAATCCCTCTAAGAAAGAGCAGGAACTGATCGCTAAGAAAACCG
AGAAGGCAAAATATCTGAGTCTGGAAACAATTAAGCTGGCACTGGAGGAGTTCAACAAGCACAGGGATAT
TGACAAACAGTGCCGCTTTGAGGAAATCCTGGCCAACTTCGCAGCCATCCCCATGATTTTTGATGAGATC
GCCCAGAACAAAGACAATCTGGCTCAGATCAGTATTAAGTACCAGAACCAGGGCAAGAAAGACCTGCTGC
AGGCTTCAGCAGAAGATGACGTGAAAGCCATCAAGGATCTGCTGGACCAGACCAACAATCTGCTGCACAA
GCTGAAAATCTTCCATATTAGTCAGTCAGAGGATAAGGCTAATATCCTGGATAAAGACGAACACTTCTAC
CTGGTGTTCGAGGAATGTTACTTCGAGCTGGCAAACATTGTCCCCCTGTATAACAAGATTAGGAACTACA
TCACACAGAAGCCTTACTCTGACGAGAAGTTTAAACTGAACTTCGAAAATAGTACCCTGGCCAACGGGTG
GGATAAGAACAAGGAGCCTGACAACACAGCTATCCTGTTCATCAAGGATGACAAGTACTATCTGGGAGTG
ATGAATAAGAAAAACAATAAGATCTTCGATGACAAAGCCATTAAGGAGAACAAAGGGGAAGGATACAAGA
AAATCGTGTATAAGCTGCTGCCCGGCGCAAATAAGATGCTGCCTAAGGTGTTCTTCAGCGCCAAGAGTAT
CAAATTCTACAACCCATCCGAGGACATCCTGCGGATTAGAAATCACTCAACACATACTAAGAACGGGAGC
CCCCAGAAGGGATATGAGAAATTTGAGTTCAACATCGAGGATTGCAGGAAGTTTATTGACTTCTACAAGC
AGAGCATCTCCAAACACCCTGAATGGAAGGATTTTGGCTTCCGGTTTTCCGACACACAGAGATATAACTC
TATCGACGAGTTCTACCGCGAGGTGGAAAATCAGGGGTATAAGCTGACTTTTGAGAACATTTCTGAAAGT
TACATCGACAGCGTGGTCAATCAGGGAAAGCTGTACCTGTTCCAGATCTATAACAAAGATTTTTCAGCAT
ACAGCAAGGGCAGACCAAACCTGCATACACTGTACTGGAAGGCCCTGTTCGATGAGAGGAATCTGCAGGA
CGTGGTCTATAAACTGAACGGAGAGGCCGAACTGTTTTACCGGAAGCAGTCTATTCCTAAGAAAATCACT
CACCCAGCTAAGGAGGCCATCGCTAACAAGAACAAGGACAATCCTAAGAAAGAGAGCGTGTTCGAATACG
ATCTGATTAAGGACAAGCGGTTCACCGAAGATAAGTTCTTTTTCCATTGTCCAATCACCATTAACTTCAA
GTCAAGCGGCGCTAACAAGTTCAACGACGAGATCAATCTGCTGCTGAAGGAAAAAGCAAACGATGTGCAC
ATCCTGAGCATTGACCGAGGAGAGCGGCATCTGGCCTACTATACCCTGGTGGATGGCAAAGGGAATATCA
TTAAGCAGGATACATTCAACATCATTGGCAATGACCGGATGAAAACCAACTACCACGATAAACTGGCTGC
AATCGAGAAGGATAGAGACTCAGCTAGGAAGGACTGGAAGAAAATCAACAACATTAAGGAGATGAAGGAA
GGCTATCTGAGCCAGGTGGTCCATGAGATTGCAAAGCTGGTCATCGAATACAATGCCATTGTGGTGTTCG
AGGATCTGAACTTCGGCTTTAAGAGGGGGCGCTTTAAGGTGGAAAAACAGGTCTATCAGAAGCTGGAGAA
AATGCTGATCGAAAAGCTGAATTACCTGGTGTTTAAAGATAACGAGTTCGACAAGACCGGAGGCGTCCTG
AGAGCCTACCAGCTGACAGCTCCCTTTGAAACTTTCAAGAAAATGGGAAAACAGACAGGCATCATCTACT
ATGTGCCAGCCGGATTCACTTCCAAGATCTGCCCCGTGACCGGCTTTGTCAACCAGCTGTACCCTAAATA
TGAGTCAGTGAGCAAGTCCCAGGAATTTTTCAGCAAGTTCGATAAGATCTGTTATAATCTGGACAAGGGG
TACTTCGAGTTTTCCTTCGATTACAAGAACTTCGGCGACAAGGCCGCTAAGGGGAAATGGACCATTGCCT
CCTTCGGATCTCGCCTGATCAACTTTCGAAATTCCGATAAAAACCACAATTGGGACACTAGGGAGGTGTA
CCCAACCAAGGAGCTGGAAAAGCTGCTGAAAGACTACTCTATCGAGTATGGACATGGCGAATGCATCAAG
GCAGCCATCTGTGGCGAGAGTGATAAGAAATTTTTCGCCAAGCTGACCTCAGTGCTGAATACAATCCTGC
AGATGCGGAACTCAAAGACCGGGACAGAACTGGACTATCTGATTAGCCCCGTGGCTGATGTCAACGGAAA
CTTCTTCGACAGCAGACAGGCACCCAAAAATATGCCTCAGGATGCAGACGCCAACGGGGCCTACCACATC
GGGCTGAAGGGACTGATGCTGCTGGGCCGGATCAAGAACAATCAGGAGGGGAAGAAGCTGAACCTGGTCA
TTAAGAACGAGGAATACTTCGAGTTTGTCCAGAATAGAAATAACAAAAGGCCGGCGGCCACGAAAAAGGC
CGGCCAGGCAAAAAAGAAAAAGTGAGCTTTGAGACCACGAA
Features (pLannotate 1.2.2; 8 found; start..end, strand, type, name):
    110..214     +  promoter       AmpR promoter: bla
    205..285     -  CDS            int (fragment): INT2_ECOLX - Protein inferred from homology: Swiss-Prot protein existence level 3. Putative integrase believed to be involved in the insertion of antibiotic resistance genes into plasmids and transposons. From Escherichia coli.
    373..429     +  CDS            GmR (fragment): gentamycin acetyltransferase; aacC1; confers resistance to gentamycin
    436..1224    +  CDS            aadA: S3AD_ECOLX - Experimental evidence at protein level: Swiss-Prot protein existence level 1. Mediates bacterial resistance to the antibiotics streptomycin and spectinomycin. From Escherichia coli.
   1398..1986    +  rep_origin     ori: high-copy-number ColE1/pMB1/pBR322/pUC origin of replication
   2169..2218    +  CDS            lacI (fragment): lac repressor; lacI; The lac repressor binds to the lac operator to inhibit transcription in E. coli. This inhibition can be relieved by adding lactose or isopropyl-β-D-thiogalactopyranoside (IPTG).
   2235..6134    +  CDS            cas12a: CS12A_FRATN - Also known as cpf1 From Francisella tularensis subsp. novicida (strain U112).
   6135..6182    +  CDS            nucleoplasmin NLS: bipartite nuclear localization signal from nucleoplasmin
