[The description below was written by a language model from this plasmid's Addgene catalogue record and pLannotate feature annotations shown in this document.]
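Description:
pFH46 is a Level 0 module from a modular (Golden Gate/MoClo-style) cloning toolkit for plant genome editing. It is built on the pICH41308 backbone and carries a human codon-optimized coding sequence for FnCas12a, the Cas12a (Cpf1) nuclease of Francisella tularensis subsp. novicida. The sequenced plasmid is about 6.2 kb. It is maintained in E. coli through a high-copy ColE1/pUC-type origin and selected with spectinomycin via the aadA aminoglycoside adenylyltransferase gene. An AmpR (bla) promoter lies upstream of aadA. Between the two are short annotated fragments of an integron integrase and a gentamicin acetyltransferase, which look like remnants of the resistance cassette's origin rather than functional genes. A small lacI fragment is similarly a leftover of backbone construction.

The payload is a roughly 3.9 kb cas12a open reading frame followed directly by a bipartite nucleoplasmin nuclear localization signal at the C-terminus, which directs the nuclease to the nucleus of eukaryotic cells. The feature table shows no plant promoter or terminator flanking this coding sequence. This fits its role as a Level 0 part: a basic, non-expressing building block that stores a single standardized element, here a coding sequence. Although catalogued under plant expression, the plasmid is therefore not an expression construct by itself. It is meant to be combined with separate promoter and terminator modules into higher-level transcription units. These can in turn be assembled with crRNA expression cassettes and selection markers into multigene constructs for Cas12a-based editing in plants. The type IIS restriction sites and fusion overhangs used for assembly are not annotated in the record.
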