Addgene plasmid #125811: pFH46
Purpose: Level0 FnCas12a, human codon optimized
Depositing lab: Vladimir Nekrasov. Depositing organization: Rothamsted Research. Publication: A modular cloning toolkit for genome editing in plants. Hahn F, Korolev A, Sanjurjo Loures L, Nekrasov V. BMC Plant Biol. 2020 Apr 23;20(1):179. doi: 10.1186/s12870-020-02388-2. PubMed 32326901.
Backbone
  Vector backbone: pICH41308
  Vector type: Plant Expression, CRISPR, Synthetic Biology
Growth in bacteria
  Bacterial resistance: Spectinomycin, 50 μg/mL
  Growth temperature: 37°C
  Growth strain: DH5alpha
  Copy number: High Copy
Gene/Insert
  Gene/Insert name: FnCas12a, human codon optimized
  Species: Synthetic
Terms and licenses: Academic/Nonprofit Terms; Industry Terms: Not Available to Industry
How to cite: pFH46 was a gift from Vladimir Nekrasov (Addgene plasmid # 125811 ; http://n2t.net/addgene:125811 ; RRID:Addgene_125811)
